>Addgene plasmid #236718 | pCMV5D HA-PPM1H_M flap | addgene full sequence | sequence record 469922 | Addgene NGS Result
GACGGATCGGGAGATCTCCCGATCCCCTATGGTGCACTCTCAGTACAATCTGCTCTGATGCCGCATAGTT
AAGCCAGTATCTGCTCCCTGCTTGTGTGTTGGAGGTCGCTGAGTAGTGCGCGAGCAAAATTTAAGCTACA
ACAAGGCAAGGCTTGACCGACAATTGCATGAAGAATCTGCTTAGGGTTAGGCGTTTTGCGCTGCTTCGCG
ATGTACGGGCCAGATATACGCGTTGACATTGATTATTGACTAGTTATTAATAGTAATCAATTACGGGGTC
ATTAGTTCATAGCCCATATATGGAGTTCCGCGTTACATAACTTACGGTAAATGGCCCGCCTGGCTGACCG
CCCAACGACCCCCGCCCATTGACGTCAATAATGACGTATGTTCCCATAGTAACGCCAATAGGGACTTTCC
ATTGACGTCAATGGGTGGAGTATTTACGGTAAACTGCCCACTTGGCAGTACATCAAGTGTATCATATGCC
AAGTCCGCCCCCTATTGACGTCAATGACGGTAAATGGCCCGCCTGGCATTATGCCCAGTACATGACCTTA
CGGGACTTTCCTACTTGGCAGTACATCTACGTATTAGTCATCGCTATTACCATGGTGATGCGGTTTTGGC
AGTACACCAATGGGCGTGGATAGCGGTTTGACTCACGGGGATTTCCAAGTCTCCACCCCATTGACGTCAA
TGGGAGTTTGTTTTGGCACCAAAATCAACGGGACTTTCCAAAATGTCGTAATAACCCCGCCCCGTTGACG
CAAATGGGCGGTAGGCGTGTACGGTGGGAGGTCTATATAAGCAGAGCTCGTTTAGTGAACCGTCAGAATT
GGCCACCGGATCTGCCGCCATGTACCCATACGATGTGCCAGATTACGCCGGATCCATGCTCACTCGAGTG
AAATCTGCCGTGGCCAATTTCATGGGCGGCATCATGGCTGGCAGCTCAGGCTCCGAGCACGGCGGCGGCA
GCTGCGGAGGCTCGGACCTGCCCCTGCGTTTCCCCTACGGGCGGCCAGAGTTCCTGGGGCTGTCTCAGGA
CGAGGTGGAGTGCAGCGCCGACCACATCGCCCGCCCCATCCTCATCCTCAAGGAGACTCGGCGGCTGCCC
TGGGCCACTGGCTACGCAGAGGTTATCAATGCCGGGAAGAGCACACACAATGAAGACCAAGCCAGCTGTG
AGGTGCTCACTGTGAAGAAGAAGGCAGGGGCCGTGACCTCAACCCCAAACAGGAACTCATCCAAGAGACG
GTCCTCCCTTCCCAATGGGGAAGGGCTGCAGCTGAAGGAGAACTCGGAATCCGAGGGTGTTTCCTGCCAC
TATTGGTCGCTGTTTGACGGGCACGCGGGGTCCGGGGCCGCGGTGGTGGCGTCACGCCTGCTGCAGCACC
ACATCACGGAGCAGCTGCAGGACATCGTGGACATCCTGAAGAACTCCGCCGTCCTGCCCCCTACCTGCCT
GGGGGAGGAGCCTGAGAACACGCCCGCCAACAGCCGGACTCTGACCCGGGCAGCCTCCCTGCGCGGAGGG
GTGGGGGCCCCGGGCTCCCCCAGCACGCCCCCCACACGCTTCTTTACCGAGAAGAAGATTCCCCATGAGT
GCCTGGTCATCGGAGCGCTTGAAAGTGCATTCAAGGAAATGGACCTACAGATAGAACGAGAGAGGAGTTC
ATATAATATATCTGGTGGCTGCACGGCCCTCATTGTGATTTGCCTTTTGGGGAAGCTGTATGTTGCAAAT
GCTGGGGATAGCAGGGCCATAATCATCAGAAATGGAGAAATTATCCCCATGTCTTTCGAGTTCACCCCAG
AGACTGAGCGGCAGCGTATTCAGCAGCTGGCCTTTGTCTATCCTGAGCTTCTGGCTGGTGAGTTCACCCG
ACTGGAGTTCCCTCGGCGGCTGAAGGGGGATGACTTGGGACAGAAGGTTTTGTTCAGGGATCACCACATG
AGTGGCTGGAGCTACAAACGTGTGGAGAAATCGGATCTCAAGTACCCACTGATCCATGGACAGGGTAGGC
AGGCTCGGTTACTAGGAACACTGGCTGTCTCCCGGGGCCTGGGAGACCATCAGCTCAGAGTCCTGGACAC
AAACATCCAGCTCAAGCCCTTCTTGCTCTCTGTGCCAGAGGTAAGAATCTACGATCTTTCAAAATATGAT
CATGGATCAGATGATGTGCTGATCTTGGCCACTGATGGACTCTGGGACGTTTTATCAAATGAAGAAGTAG
CAGAAGCAATCACTCAGTTTCTTCCTAACTGTGATCCAGATGATCCTCACAGGTACACACTGGCAGCTCA
GGACCTGGTGATGCGTGCCCGGGGTGTGCTGAAGGACAGAGGATGGCGGATATCTAATGACCGACTGGGC
TCAGGAGACGACATTTCTGTATATGTCATTCCTTTAATACATGGAAACAAGCTGTCATGAGCGGCCGCTT
ACCCATACGATGTGCCAGATTACGCCTAAGTCGAGTCTAGAGGGCCCGTTTAAACCCGCTGATCAGCCTC
GACTGTGCCTTCTAGTTGCCAGCCATCTGTTGTTTGCCCCTCCCCCGTGCCTTCCTTGACCCTGGAAGGT
GCCACTCCCACTGTCCTTTCCTAATAAAATGAGGAAATTGCATCGCATTGTCTGAGTAGGTGTCATTCTA
TTCTGGGGGGTGGGGTGGGGCAGGACAGCAAGGGGGAGGATTGGGAAGACAATAGCAGGCATGCTGGGGA
TGCGGTGGGCTCTATGGCTTCTGAGGCGGAAAGAACCAGCTGGGGCTCTAGGGGGTATCCCC
[124 nt withheld, positions 2793-2916]
C
[91 nt withheld, positions 2918-3008]
AGGGTGATGGTTCACGTACCTAGAAGTTCCTATTCCGAAGTTCCTATTCTCTAGAAAGTATAGGAACTTC
CTTGGCCAAAAAGCCTGAACTCACCGCGACGTCTGTCGAGAAGTTTCTGATCGAAAAGTTCGACAGCGTC
TCCGACCTGATGCAGCTCTCGGAGGGCGAAGAATCTCGTGCTTTCAGCTTCGATGTAGGAGGGCGTGGAT
ATGTCCTGCGGGTAAATAGCTGCGCCGATGGTTTCTACAAAGATCGTTATGTTTATCGGCACTTTGCATC
GGCCGCGCTCCCGATTCCGGAAGTGCTTGACATTGGGGAGTTCAGCGAGAGCCTGACCTATTGCATCTCC
CGCCGTGCACAGGGTGTCACGTTGCAAGACCTGCCTGAAACCGAACTGCCCGCTGTTCTGCAGCCGGTCG
CGGAGGCCATGGATGCGATCGCTGCGGCCGATCTTAGCCAGACGAGCGGGTTCGGCCCATTCGGACCGCA
AGGAATCGGTCAATACACTACATGGCGTGATTTCATATGCGCGATTGCTGATCCCCATGTGTATCACTGG
CAAACTGTGATGGACGACACCGTCAGTGCGTCCGTCGCGCAGGCTCTCGATGAGCTGATGCTTTGGGCCG
AGGACTGCCCCGAAGTCCGGCACCTCGTGCACGCGGATTTCGGCTCCAACAATGTCCTGACGGACAATGG
CCGCATAACAGCGGTCATTGACTGGAGCGAGGCGATGTTCGGGGATTCCCAATACGAGGTCGCCAACATC
TTCTTCTGGAGGCCGTGGTTGGCTTGTATGGAGCAGCAGACGCGCTACTTCGAGCGGAGGCATCCGGAGC
TTGCAGGATCGCCGCGGCTCCGGGCGTATATGCTCCGCATTGGTCTTGACCAACTCTATCAGAGCTTGGT
TGACGGCAATTTCGATGATGCAGCTTGGGCGCAGGGTCGATGCGACGCAATCGTCCGATCCGGAGCCGGG
ACTGTCGGGCGTACACAAATCGCCCGCAGAAGCGCGGCCGTCTGGACCGATGGCTGTGTAGAAGTACTCG
CCGATAGTGGAAACCGACGCCCCAGCACTCGTCCGAGGGCAAAGGAATAGCACGTACTACGAGATTTCGA
TTCCACCGCCGCCTTCTATGAAAGGTTGGGCTTCGGAATCGTTTTCCGGGACGCCGGCTGGATGATCCTC
CAGCGCGGGGATCTCATGCTGGAGTTCTTCGCCCACCCCAACTTGTTTATTGCAGCTTATAATGGTTACA
AATAAAGCAATAGCATCACAAATTTCACAAATAAAGCATTTTTTTCACTGCATTCTAGTTGTGGTTTGTC
CAAACTCATCAATGTATCTTATCATGTCTGTATACCGTCGACCTCTAGCTAGAGCTTGGCGTAATCATGG
TCATAGCTGTTTCCTGTGTGAAATTGTTATCCGCTCACAATTCCACACAACATACGAGCCGGAAGCATAA
AGTGTAAAGCCTGGGGTGCCTAATGAGTGAGCTAACTCACATTAATTGCGTTGCGCTCACTGCCCGCTTT
CCAGTCGGGAAACCTGTCGTGCCAGCTGCATTAATGAATCGGCCAACGCGCGGGGAGAGGCGGTTTGCGT
ATTGGGCGCTCTTCCGCTTCCTCGCTCACTGACTCGCTGCGCTCGGTCGTTCGGCTGCGGCGAGCGGTAT
CAGCTCACTCAAAGGCGGTAATACGGTTATCCACAGAATCAGGGGATAACGCAGGAAAGAACATGTGAGC
AAAAGGCCAGCAAAAGGCCAGGAACCGTAAAAAGGCCGCGTTGCTGGCGTTTTTCCATAGGCTCCGCCCC
CCTGACGAGCATCACAAAAATCGACGCTCAAGTCAGAGGTGGCGAAACCCGACAGGACTATAAAGATACC
AGGCGTTTCCCCCTGGAAGCTCCCTCGTGCGCTCTCCTGTTCCGACCCTGCCGCTTACCGGATACCTGTC
CGCCTTTCTCCCTTCGGGAAGCGTGGCGCTTTCTCATAGCTCACGCTGTAGGTATCTCAGTTCGGTGTAG
GTCGTTCGCTCCAAGCTGGGCTGTGTGCACGAACCCCCCGTTCAGCCCGACCGCTGCGCCTTATCCGGTA
ACTATCGTCTTGAGTCCAACCCGGTAAGACACGACTTATCGCCACTGGCAGCAGCCACTGGTAACAGGAT
TAGCAGAGCGAGGTATGTAGGCGGTGCTACAGAGTTCTTGAAGTGGTGGCCTAACTACGGCTACACTAGA
AGAACAGTATTTGGTATCTGCGCTCTGCTGAAGCCAGTTACCTTCGGAAAAAGAGTTGGTAGCTCTTGAT
CCGGCAAACAAACCACCGCTGGTAGCGGTGGTTTTTTTGTTTGCAAGCAGCAGATTACGCGCAGAAAAAA
AGGATCTCAAGAAGATCCTTTGATCTTTTCTACGGGGTCTGACGCTCAGTGGAACGAAAACTCACGTTAA
GGGATTTTGGTCATGAGATTATCAAAAAGGATCTTCACCTAGATCCTTTTAAATTAAAAATGAAGTTTTA
AATCAATCTAAAGTATATATGAGTAAACTTGGTCTGACAGTTACCAATGCTTAATCAGTGAGGCACCTAT
CTCAGCGATCTGTCTATTTCGTTCATCCATAGTTGCCTGACTCCCCGTCGTGTAGATAACTACGATACGG
GAGGGCTTACCATCTGGCCCCAGTGCTGCAATGATACCGCGAGACCCACGCTCACCGGCTCCAGATTTAT
CAGCAATAAACCAGCCAGCCGGAAGGGCCGAGCGCAGAAGTGGTCCTGCAACTTTATCCGCCTCCATCCA
GTCTATTAATTGTTGCCGGGAAGCTAGAGTAAGTAGTTCGCCAGTTAATAGTTTGCGCAACGTTGTTGCC
ATTGCTACAGGCATCGTGGTGTCACGCTCGTCGTTTGGTATGGCTTCATTCAGCTCCGGTTCCCAACGAT
CAAGGCGAGTTACATGATCCCCCATGTTGTGCAAAAAAGCGGTTAGCTCCTTCGGTCCTCCGATCGTTGT
CAGAAGTAAGTTGGCCGCAGTGTTATCACTCATGGTTATGGCAGCACTGCATAATTCTCTTACTGTCATG
CCATCCGTAAGATGCTTTTCTGTGACTGGTGAGTACTCAACCAAGTCATTCTGAGAATAGTGTATGCGGC
GACCGAGTTGCTCTTGCCCGGCGTCAATACGGGATAATACCGCGCCACATAGCAGAACTTTAAAAGTGCT
CATCATTGGAAAACGTTCTTCGGGGCGAAAACTCTCAAGGATCTTACCGCTGTTGAGATCCAGTTCGATG
TAACCCACTCGTGCACCCAACTGATCTTCAGCATCTTTTACTTTCACCAGCGTTTCTGGGTGAGCAAAAA
CAGGAAGGCAAAATGCCGCAAAAAAGGGAATAAGGGCGACACGGAAATGTTGAATACTCATACTCTTCCT
TTTTCAATATTATTGAAGCATTTATCAGGGTTATTGTCTCATGAGCGGATACATATTTGAATGTATTTAG
AAAAATAAACAAATAGGGGTTCCGCGCACATTTCCCCGAAAAGTGCCACCTGACGTC
Features (pLannotate 1.2.2; 20 found; start..end, strand, type, name):
     28..80      -  misc_feature   bom (fragment): basis of mobility region from pBR322
    235..614     +  enhancer       CMV enhancer: human cytomegalovirus immediate early enhancer
    616..815     +  promoter       CMV promoter: human cytomegalovirus (CMV) immediate early promoter
    863..888     +  CDS            3xHA (fragment): three tandem HA epitope tags
    896..2437    +  CDS            PPM1H: PPM1H_HUMAN - Also known as ARHCL1, KIAA1157, URCC2. Experimental evidence at protein level: Swiss-Prot protein existence level 1. Dephosphorylates CDKN1B at 'Thr-187', thus removing a signal for proteasomal degradation. From Homo sapiens (Human).
   2450..2475    +  CDS            3xHA (fragment): three tandem HA epitope tags
   2523..2747    +  polyA_signal   bGH poly(A) signal: bovine growth hormone polyadenylation signal
   2751..2772    +  promoter       SV40 promoter (fragment): SV40 enhancer and early promoter
   2793..3026    +  rep_origin     f1 ori (fragment) (sequence partly withheld): f1 bacteriophage origin of replication; arrow indicates direction of (+) strand synthesis
   3031..3078    +  protein_bind   FRT: FLP-mediated recombination occurs in the 8-bp core sequence TCTAGAAA (Turan and Bode, 2011). FLP recombinase from the Saccharomyces cerevisiae 2μ plasmid
   3086..4108    +  CDS            HygR: hygromycin B phosphotransferase confers resistance to hygromycin
   4118..4243    +  CDS            ble (fragment): BLE_KLEPN - Experimental evidence at protein level: Swiss-Prot protein existence level 1. Binding protein with a strong affinity to the bleomycin family of antibiotics. Binds to CL990; an antimitotic-antibiotic compound. From Klebsiella pneumoniae.
   4238..4359    +  polyA_signal   SV40 poly(A) signal: SV40 polyadenylation signal
   4432..4448    -  protein_bind   lac operator: The lac repressor binds to the lac operator to inhibit transcription in E. coli. This inhibition can be relieved by adding lactose or isopropyl-β-D-thiogalactopyranoside (IPTG). lac repressor encoded by lacI
   4456..4486    -  promoter       lac promoter: promoter for the E. coli lac operon
   4501..4522    -  protein_bind   CAP binding site: CAP binding activates transcription in the presence of cAMP. E. coli catabolite activator protein
   4535..4627    -  CDS            lacI (fragment): lac repressor; lacI; The lac repressor binds to the lac operator to inhibit transcription in E. coli. This inhibition can be relieved by adding lactose or isopropyl-β-D-thiogalactopyranoside (IPTG).
   4810..5398    -  rep_origin     ori: high-copy-number ColE1/pMB1/pBR322/pUC origin of replication
   5569..6429    -  CDS            AmpR: β-lactamase; bla; confers resistance to ampicillin, carbenicillin, and related antibiotics
   6430..6534    -  promoter       AmpR promoter: bla
