[The description below was written by a language model from this plasmid's Addgene catalogue record and pLannotate feature annotations shown in this document.]
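Description:
pCMV5D HA-PPM1H_M flap is a 6,565 bp mammalian expression plasmid built on the pCMV5D backbone for expressing a chimeric human protein phosphatase. It is propagated in E. coli through a high-copy ColE1/pUC-type origin and selected with ampicillin via the β-lactamase gene and its native promoter. The annotated sequence also shows remnants of bacterial backbone elements, including a bom fragment, a partial f1 origin, and a lac promoter/operator region.

The payload is a roughly 1.6 kb human PPM1H coding sequence in which the flap domain has been replaced by the corresponding flap domain of the related phosphatase PPM1M, assembled by Gibson cloning. Expression is driven by the human cytomegalovirus immediate-early enhancer and promoter and terminated by the bovine growth hormone polyadenylation signal. The catalogue lists an N-terminal HA epitope tag, which matches a short HA-type match just upstream of the open reading frame. The feature table also reports a second HA-like fragment immediately downstream of the coding sequence, which the catalogue entry does not mention, so whether it is translated is unclear.

Downstream of the expression cassette lies an FRT site directly preceding a hygromycin phosphotransferase gene and an SV40 polyadenylation signal, with only a small SV40 promoter fragment annotated nearby. This arrangement resembles FLP-mediated integration vectors, in which hygromycin resistance becomes active after recombination into a genomic FRT site, although the record does not state such a use.

The construct is meant for domain-swap experiments testing how the flap region contributes to the properties of PPM1H versus PPM1M. The associated work characterises PPM1M as an LRRK2-counteracting phosphatase that prefers phosphoRab12.
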