Addgene plasmid #236718: pCMV5D HA-PPM1H_M flap
Purpose: Expresses PPM1H with PPM1M flap domain sequence
Depositing lab: Suzanne Pfeffer. Depositing organization: Stanford University. Publication: PPM1M, an LRRK2-counteracting, phosphoRab12-preferring phosphatase with a potential link to Parkinson's disease. Chiang CY, Pratuseviciute N, Lin YE, Adhikari A, Yeshaw WM, Flitton C, Sherpa PL, Tonelli F, Rektorova I, Lynch T, Siuda J, Rudzinska-Bar M, Pulyk O, Bauer P, Beetz C, Dickson DW, Ross OA, Wszolek ZK, Fang ZH, Klein C, Zimprich A, Alessi DR, Sammler EM, Pfeffer SR. Cell Rep. 2025 Aug 26;44(8):116031. doi: 10.1016/j.celrep.2025.116031. Epub 2025 Jul 20. PubMed 40690364.
Backbone
  Vector backbone: pCMV5D
  Backbone size w/o insert (bp): 4987
  Total vector size (bp): 6565
  Vector type: Mammalian Expression
Growth in bacteria
  Bacterial resistance: Ampicillin, 100 μg/mL
  Growth temperature: 37°C
  Growth strain: DH5alpha
  Copy number: High Copy
Gene/Insert
  Gene/Insert name: PPM1H_M flap
  Species: H. sapiens (human)
  Insert size (bp): 1578
  Mutation: PPM1H flap domain replaced with PPM1M flap domain
  Entrez Gene: PPM1H (a.k.a. ARHCL1, NERPP-2C, URCC2); PPM1M (a.k.a. PP2C-eta, PP2CE, PP2Ceta)
  Promoter: CMV
  Tag / fusion protein: HA (N terminal on insert)
  Cloning method: Gibson Cloning
  Sequencing primers: 5′ CGCAAATGGGCGGTAGGCGTG
Terms and licenses: Academic/Nonprofit Terms; Industry Terms: Not Available to Industry
Depositor comments: Please visit https://doi.org/10.1101/2025.03.19.644182 for bioRxiv preprint.
How to cite: pCMV5D HA-PPM1H_M flap was a gift from Suzanne Pfeffer (Addgene plasmid # 236718 ; http://n2t.net/addgene:236718 ; RRID:Addgene_236718)
